Addgene plasmid #66231: C3AR1-Tango
Purpose: Expression of G protein-coupled receptors for PRESTO-Tango: parallel receptorome expression and screening via transcriptional output, with transcriptional activation following arrestin translocation
Depositing lab: Bryan Roth. Depositing organization: University of North Carolina at Chapel Hill. Publication: PRESTO-Tango as an open-source resource for interrogation of the druggable human GPCRome. Kroeze WK, Sassano MF, Huang XP, Lansu K, McCorvy JD, Giguere PM, Sciaky N, Roth BL. Nat Struct Mol Biol. 2015 May;22(5):362-9. doi: 10.1038/nsmb.3014. Epub 2015 Apr 20. PubMed 25895059.
Backbone
  Vector backbone: empty Tango
  Backbone size w/o insert (bp): 6632
  Vector type: Mammalian Expression
  Selectable markers: Neomycin (select with G418)
Growth in bacteria
  Bacterial resistance: Ampicillin, 100 μg/mL
  Growth temperature: 37°C
  Growth strain: DH5alpha
  Copy number: High Copy
Gene/Insert
  Gene/Insert name: C3AR1
  Species: H. sapiens (human)
  Insert size (bp): 1446
  Entrez Gene: C3AR1 (a.k.a. AZ3B, C3AR, HNFAG09)
  Promoter: CMV
  Tag / fusion protein: FLAG (N terminal on backbone)
  Cloning method: Restriction Enzyme; 5′ cloning site NotI (not destroyed); 3′ cloning site XhoI (unknown if destroyed)
  Sequencing primers: 5′ CMV-F; 3′ Tet-R
Terms and licenses: Academic/Nonprofit Terms; Industry Terms: Not Available to Industry
Depositor comments: Please note: Most of the PRESTO-Tango vectors do not contain the XhoI cut site downstream of the tTA sequence and instead carry an XbaI site. If you need to perform an XhoI digest we recommend sequencing with a forward primer at the C-terminus of tTA to determine which of the two sites is present. Suggested primer: 5-gagctccacttagacggcgagg-3. Original backbone was pcDNA3.1(+). These plasmids were generated as part of the Illuminating the Druggable Genome (IDG) program sponsored by the NIH Common Fund. The goal of this program is to identify, gather, and distribute information and resources for proteins that currently are not well-studied yet belong to commonly drug-targeted protein families: protein kinases, non-olfactory G-protein coupled receptors (GPCRs), and ion channels. The IDG program is designed to develop fundamental research tools for understudied proteins, elucidate their function, and disseminate the IDG-related resources and data to the greater scientific community.
How to cite: C3AR1-Tango was a gift from Bryan Roth (Addgene plasmid # 66231 ; http://n2t.net/addgene:66231 ; RRID:Addgene_66231)
