[The description below was written by a language model from this plasmid's Addgene catalogue record.]
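Description:
C3AR1-Tango is a mammalian expression plasmid from the PRESTO-Tango collection, a set of constructs built to screen human G protein-coupled receptors in parallel through a transcriptional readout of arrestin recruitment. It is based on an "empty Tango" backbone of about 6.6 kb that was derived from pcDNA3.1(+). The plasmid is maintained at high copy in E. coli under ampicillin selection. It also carries a neomycin resistance marker, so transfected mammalian cells can be selected with G418.

The insert is the human C3AR1 coding sequence (complement C3a receptor, about 1.4 kb), cloned by restriction enzymes with NotI at the 5′ end and expressed from the CMV promoter. The backbone supplies an N-terminal FLAG tag, which is useful for detecting the receptor. The depositor notes refer to a tTA sequence downstream of the receptor, consistent with the Tango design. In that design the receptor is fused to the tetracycline transactivator, and ligand-driven arrestin translocation leads to release of the transactivator, which then switches on a tTA-responsive reporter. The record does not itemise the linker, protease cleavage site or other modules lying between the receptor and tTA, and no feature table is provided.

The depositor also cautions that most PRESTO-Tango vectors carry an XbaI site rather than XhoI downstream of tTA, so the identity of the 3′ site in this plasmid should be confirmed by sequencing. The construct was produced under the NIH Illuminating the Druggable Genome program. It is intended for ligand profiling and screening at C3AR1 that does not depend on the receptor's G protein coupling.
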