>Addgene plasmid #66231 | C3AR1-Tango | depositor partial sequence | sequence record 113075 | empty Tango
GACGGATCGGGAGATCTCCCGATCCCCTATGGTGCACTCTCAGTACAATCTGCTCTGATGCCGCATAGTT
AAGCCAGTATCTGCTCCCTGCTTGTGTGTTGGAGGTCGCTGAGTAGTGCGCGAGCAAAATTTAAGCTACA
ACAAGGCAAGGCTTGACCGACAATTGCATGAAGAATCTGCTTAGGGTTAGGCGTTTTGCGCTGCTTCGCG
ATGTACGGGCCAGATATACGCGTTGACATTGATTATTGACTAGTTATTAATAGTAATCAATTACGGGGTC
ATTAGTTCATAGCCCATATATGGAGTTCCGCGTTACATAACTTACGGTAAATGGCCCGCCTGGCTGACCG
CCCAACGACCCCCGCCCATTGACGTCAATAATGACGTATGTTCCCATAGTAACGCCAATAGGGACTTTCC
ATTGACGTCAATGGGTGGAGTATTTACGGTAAACTGCCCACTTGGCAGTACATCAAGTGTATCATATGCC
AAGTACGCCCCCTATTGACGTCAATGACGGTAAATGGCCCGCCTGGCATTATGCCCAGTACATGACCTTA
TGGGACTTTCCTACTTGGCAGTACATCTACGTATTAGTCATCGCTATTACCATGGTGATGCGGTTTTGGC
AGTACATCAATGGGCGTGGATAGCGGTTTGACTCACGGGGATTTCCAAGTCTCCACCCCATTGACGTCAA
TGGGAGTTTGTTTTGGCACCAAAATCAACGGGACTTTCCAAAATGTCGTAACAACTCCGCCCCATTGACG
CAAATGGGCGGTAGGCGTGTACGGTGGGAGGTCTATATAAGCAGAGCTCTCTGGCTAACTAGAGAACCCA
CTGCTTACTGGCTTATCGAAATTAATACGACTCACTATAGGGAGACCCAAGCTGGCTAGCGTTTAAACTT
AAGCTTGGTACCGAGCTCGGATCCACTAGTCCAGTGTGGTGGAATTCTGCAGATATCCAGCACAGTGGCG
GCCGCGCCACCATGAAGACGATCATCGCCCTGAGCTACATCTTCTGCCTGGTATTCGCCGACTACAAGGA
CGATGATGACGCCAGCATCGATACCGGTGGACGCACCCCACCCAGCCTGGGTCCCCAAGATGAGTCCTGC
ACCACCGCCAGCTCCTCCCTGGCCAAGGACACTTCATCGACCGGTGAGAACCTGTACTTCCAGCTAAGAT
TAGATAAAAGTAAAGTGATTAACAGCGCATTAGAGCTGCTTAATGAGGTCGGAATCGAAGGTTTAACAAC
CCGTAAACTCGCCCAGAAGCTAGGTGTAGAGCAGCCTACATTGTATTGGCATGTAAAAAATAAGCGGGCT
TTGCTCGACGCCTTAGCCATTGAGATGTTAGATAGGCACCATACTCACTTTTGCCCTTTAGAAGGGGAAA
GCTGGCAAGATTTTTTACGTAATAACGCTAAAAGTTTTAGATGTGCTTTACTAAGTCATCGCGATGGAGC
AAAAGTACATTTAGGTACACGGCCTACAGAAAAACAGTATGAAACTCTCGAAAATCAATTAGCCTTTTTA
TGCCAACAAGGTTTTTCACTAGAGAATGCATTATATGCACTCAGCGCTGTGGGGCATTTTACTTTAGGTT
GCGTATTGGAAGATCAAGAGCATCAAGTCGCTAAAGAAGAAAGGGAAACACCTACTACTGATAGTATGCC
GCCATTATTACGACAAGCTATCGAATTATTTGATCACCAAGGTGCAGAGCCAGCCTTCTTATTCGGCCTT
GAATTGATCATATGCGGATTAGAAAAACAACTTAAATGTGAAAGTGGGTCCGCGTACAGCCGCGCGCGTA
CGAAAAACAATTACGGGTCTACCATCGAGGGCCTGCTCGATCTCCCGGACGACGACGCCCCCGAAGAGGC
GGGGCTGGCGGCTCCGCGCCTGTCCTTTCTCCCCGCGGGACACACGCGCAGACTGTCGACGGCCCCCCCG
ACCGATGTCAGCCTGGGGGACGAGCTCCACTTAGACGGCGAGGACGTGGCGATGGCGCATGCCGACGCGC
TAGACGATTTCGATCTGGACATGTTGGGGGACGGGGATTCCCCGGGTCCGGGATTTACCCCCCACGACTC
CGCCCCCTACGGCGCTCTGGATATGGCCGACTTCGAGTTTGAGCAGATGTTTACCGATGCCCTTGGAATT
GACGAGTACGGTGGGTAGCTCGAGTCTAGAGGGCCCGTTTAAACCCGCTGATCAGCCTCGACTGTGCCTT
CTAGTTGCCAGCCATCTGTTGTTTGCCCCTCCCCCGTGCCTTCCTTGACCCTGGAAGGTGCCACTCCCAC
TGTCCTTTCCTAATAAAATGAGGAAATTGCATCGCATTGTCTGAGTAGGTGTCATTCTATTCTGGGGGGT
GGGGTGGGGCAGGACAGCAAGGGGGAGGATTGGGAAGACAATAGCAGGCATGCTGGGGATGCGGTGGGCT
CTATGGCTTCTGAGGCGGAAAGAACCAGCTGGGGCTCTAGGGGGTATCCCC
[124 nt withheld, positions 2502-2625]
C
[91 nt withheld, positions 2627-2717]
A
[49 nt withheld, positions 2719-2767]
CCTTTGACGTTGGAGTCCACGTTCTTT
[37 nt withheld, positions 2795-2831]
ACCCTATCTCGGTCTATTCTTTTGATTTATAAGGGATTTTGCCGATTTCGGCCTATTGGTTAAAAAATGA
GCTGATTTAACAAAAATTTAACGCGAATTAATTCTGTGGAATGTGTGTCAGTTAGGGTGTGGAAAGTCCC
CAGGCTCCCCAGCAGGCAGAAGTATGCAAAGCATGCATCTCAATTAGTCAGCAACCAGGTGTGGAAAGTC
CCCAGGCTCCCCAGCAGGCAGAAGTATGCAAAGCATGCATCTCAATTAGTCAGCAACCATAGTCCCGCCC
CTAACTCCGCCCATCCCGCCCCTAACTCCGCCCAGTTCCGCCCATTCTCCGCCCCATGGCTGACTAATTT
TTTTTATTTATGCAGAGGCCGAGGCCGCCTCTGCCTCTGAGCTATTCCAGAAGTAGTGAGGAGGCTTTTT
TGGAGGCCTAGGCTTTTGCAAAAAGCTCCCGGGAGCTTGTATATCCATTTTCGGATCTGATCAAGAGACA
GGATGAGGATCGTTTCGCATGATTGAACAAGATGGATTGCACGCAGGTTCTCCGGCCGCTTGGGTGGAGA
GGCTATTCGGCTATGACTGGGCACAACAGACAATCGGCTGCTCTGATGCCGCCGTGTTCCGGCTGTCAGC
GCAGGGGCGCCCGGTTCTTTTTGTCAAGACCGACCTGTCCGGTGCCCTGAATGAACTGCAGGACGAGGCA
GCGCGGCTATCGTGGCTGGCCACGACGGGCGTTCCTTGCGCAGCTGTGCTCGACGTTGTCACTGAAGCGG
GAAGGGACTGGCTGCTATTGGGCGAAGTGCCGGGGCAGGATCTCCTGTCATCTCACCTTGCTCCTGCCGA
GAAAGTATCCATCATGGCTGATGCAATGCGGCGGCTGCATACGCTTGATCCGGCTACCTGCCCATTCGAC
CACCAAGCGAAACATCGCATCGAGCGAGCACGTACTCGGATGGAAGCCGGTCTTGTCGATCAGGATGATC
TGGACGAAGAGCATCAGGGGCTCGCGCCAGCCGAACTGTTCGCCAGGCTCAAGGCGCGCATGCCCGACGG
CGAGGATCTCGTCGTGACCCATGGCGATGCCTGCTTGCCGAATATCATGGTGGAAAATGGCCGCTTTTCT
GGATTCATCGACTGTGGCCGGCTGGGTGTGGCGGACCGCTATCAGGACATAGCGTTGGCTACCCGTGATA
TTGCTGAAGAGCTTGGCGGCGAATGGGCTGACCGCTTCCTCGTGCTTTACGGTATCGCCGCTCCCGATTC
GCAGCGCATCGCCTTCTATCGCCTTCTTGACGAGTTCTTCTGAGCGGGACTCTGGGGTTCGAAATGACCG
ACCAAGCGACGCCCAACCTGCCATCACGAGATTTCGATTCCACCGCCGCCTTCTATGAAAGGTTGGGCTT
CGGAATCGTTTTCCGGGACGCCGGCTGGATGATCCTCCAGCGCGGGGATCTCATGCTGGAGTTCTTCGCC
CACCCCAACTTGTTTATTGCAGCTTATAATGGTTACAAATAAAGCAATAGCATCACAAATTTCACAAATA
AAGCATTTTTTTCACTGCATTCTAGTTGTGGTTTGTCCAAACTCATCAATGTATCTTATCATGTCTGTAT
ACCGTCGACCTCTAGCTAGAGCTTGGCGTAATCATGGTCATAGCTGTTTCCTGTGTGAAATTGTTATCCG
CTCACAATTCCACACAACATACGAGCCGGAAGCATAAAGTGTAAAGCCTGGGGTGCCTAATGAGTGAGCT
AACTCACATTAATTGCGTTGCGCTCACTGCCCGCTTTCCAGTCGGGAAACCTGTCGTGCCAGCTGCATTA
ATGAATCGGCCAACGCGCGGGGAGAGGCGGTTTGCGTATTGGGCGCTCTTCCGCTTCCTCGCTCACTGAC
TCGCTGCGCTCGGTCGTTCGGCTGCGGCGAGCGGTATCAGCTCACTCAAAGGCGGTAATACGGTTATCCA
CAGAATCAGGGGATAACGCAGGAAAGAACATGTGAGCAAAAGGCCAGCAAAAGGCCAGGAACCGTAAAAA
GGCCGCGTTGCTGGCGTTTTTCCATAGGCTCCGCCCCCCTGACGAGCATCACAAAAATCGACGCTCAAGT
CAGAGGTGGCGAAACCCGACAGGACTATAAAGATACCAGGCGTTTCCCCCTGGAAGCTCCCTCGTGCGCT
CTCCTGTTCCGACCCTGCCGCTTACCGGATACCTGTCCGCCTTTCTCCCTTCGGGAAGCGTGGCGCTTTC
TCATAGCTCACGCTGTAGGTATCTCAGTTCGGTGTAGGTCGTTCGCTCCAAGCTGGGCTGTGTGCACGAA
CCCCCCGTTCAGCCCGACCGCTGCGCCTTATCCGGTAACTATCGTCTTGAGTCCAACCCGGTAAGACACG
ACTTATCGCCACTGGCAGCAGCCACTGGTAACAGGATTAGCAGAGCGAGGTATGTAGGCGGTGCTACAGA
GTTCTTGAAGTGGTGGCCTAACTACGGCTACACTAGAAGAACAGTATTTGGTATCTGCGCTCTGCTGAAG
CCAGTTACCTTCGGAAAAAGAGTTGGTAGCTCTTGATCCGGCAAACAAACCACCGCTGGTAGCGGTTTTT
TTGTTTGCAAGCAGCAGATTACGCGCAGAAAAAAAGGATCTCAAGAAGATCCTTTGATCTTTTCTACGGG
GTCTGACGCTCAGTGGAACGAAAACTCACGTTAAGGGATTTTGGTCATGAGATTATCAAAAAGGATCTTC
ACCTAGATCCTTTTAAATTAAAAATGAAGTTTTAAATCAATCTAAAGTATATATGAGTAAACTTGGTCTG
ACAGTTACCAATGCTTAATCAGTGAGGCACCTATCTCAGCGATCTGTCTATTTCGTTCATCCATAGTTGC
CTGACTCCCCGTCGTGTAGATAACTACGATACGGGAGGGCTTACCATCTGGCCCCAGTGCTGCAATGATA
CCGCGAGACCCACGCTCACCGGCTCCAGATTTATCAGCAATAAACCAGCCAGCCGGAAGGGCCGAGCGCA
GAAGTGGTCCTGCAACTTTATCCGCCTCCATCCAGTCTATTAATTGTTGCCGGGAAGCTAGAGTAAGTAG
TTCGCCAGTTAATAGTTTGCGCAACGTTGTTGCCATTGCTACAGGCATCGTGGTGTCACGCTCGTCGTTT
GGTATGGCTTCATTCAGCTCCGGTTCCCAACGATCAAGGCGAGTTACATGATCCCCCATGTTGTGCAAAA
AAGCGGTTAGCTCCTTCGGTCCTCCGATCGTTGTCAGAAGTAAGTTGGCCGCAGTGTTATCACTCATGGT
TATGGCAGCACTGCATAATTCTCTTACTGTCATGCCATCCGTAAGATGCTTTTCTGTGACTGGTGAGTAC
TCAACCAAGTCATTCTGAGAATAGTGTATGCGGCGACCGAGTTGCTCTTGCCCGGCGTCAATACGGGATA
ATACCGCGCCACATAGCAGAACTTTAAAAGTGCTCATCATTGGAAAACGTTCTTCGGGGCGAAAACTCTC
AAGGATCTTACCGCTGTTGAGATCCAGTTCGATGTAACCCACTCGTGCACCCAACTGATCTTCAGCATCT
TTTACTTTCACCAGCGTTTCTGGGTGAGCAAAAACAGGAAGGCAAAATGCCGCAAAAAAGGGAATAAGGG
CGACACGGAAATGTTGAATACTCATACTCTTCCTTTTTCAATATTATTGAAGCATTTATCAGGGTTATTG
TCTCATGAGCGGATACATATTTGAATGTATTTAGAAAAATAAACAAATAGGGGTTCCGCGCACATTTCCC
CGAAAAGTGCCACCTGACGTC
