>Addgene plasmid #66231 | C3AR1-Tango | depositor partial sequence | sequence record 113076 | C3AR1
ATGGCCAGCTTTTCCGCAGAGACCAACTCAACGGACTTGCTCAGTCAGCCTTGGAACGAGCCCCCTGTGA
TCCTGTCTATGGTGATACTCAGTCTGACTTTTCTCCTGGGCCTGCCAGGCAATGGGCTCGTGTTGTGGGT
GGCCGGCTTGAAAATGCAGAGGACAGTGAACACAATTTGGTTCCTGCACCTTACACTCGCCGACCTCCTG
TGCTGCCTGTCCCTGCCCTTCTCTTTGGCGCACCTGGCTTTGCAGGGCCAATGGCCTTATGGGCGGTTCC
TCTGCAAGCTGATACCCTCCATCATAGTGCTTAATATGTTTGCATCCGTCTTCTTGCTTACCGCAATAAG
TCTGGATAGATGTCTCGTGGTGTTCAAGCCTATTTGGTGTCAGAACCACAGAAATGTTGGGATGGCCTGC
AGCATTTGCGGCTGCATCTGGGTCGTCGCTTTTGTGATGTGCATACCTGTTTTTGTCTATAGAGAGATTT
TCACCACGGACAATCATAATCGGTGCGGGTACAAATTTGGGCTGTCAAGTTCTCTGGATTACCCCGATTT
CTACGGCGACCCTCTGGAGAACCGCAGCTTGGAAAACATCGTGCAGCCTCCCGGAGAGATGAACGACAGG
CTTGATCCTTCCTCCTTCCAGACAAACGACCACCCTTGGACAGTGCCAACCGTTTTTCAGCCACAAACCT
TTCAGCGACCATCCGCGGACAGTCTCCCCAGAGGCAGTGCTAGGCTTACTTCCCAGAATCTGTACAGTAA
CGTGTTTAAGCCTGCAGACGTCGTCTCCCCTAAAATTCCCAGTGGGTTCCCAATTGAGGACCACGAGACC
AGTCCCCTCGATAATTCCGATGCATTTCTGAGCACTCATCTGAAGCTGTTTCCTTCCGCAAGCAGTAACT
CCTTTTACGAGAGTGAGCTGCCTCAGGGTTTTCAAGACTATTACAACCTTGGCCAGTTCACAGACGACGA
TCAAGTGCCTACCCCCTTGGTGGCTATCACAATCACACGGCTGGTTGTAGGCTTTCTGTTGCCAAGTGTT
ATCATGATTGCTTGCTATTCTTTTATTGTGTTCCGGATGCAGCGAGGGCGGTTCGCTAAGAGCCAAAGCA
AGACCTTTCGGGTCGCAGTGGTCGTCGTGGCGGTGTTCTTGGTGTGCTGGACTCCTTATCACATCTTTGG
AGTGCTGTCCCTGCTGACCGATCCCGAAACCCCTCTCGGGAAGACCCTTATGTCTTGGGATCACGTGTGC
ATCGCCCTTGCCAGCGCCAATTCTTGCTTTAATCCTTTCCTGTACGCCCTCCTGGGGAAAGATTTTCGCA
AAAAGGCAAGACAGAGCATCCAGGGCATCCTGGAGGCCGCCTTCTCTGAAGAACTCACCCGCAGCACCCA
CTGCCCAAGCAATAATGTAATCTCCGAGCGGAACTCTACAACCGTA
