>Addgene plasmid #66231 | C3AR1-Tango | addgene partial sequence | sequence record 117635 | CMV-F 5'-CGCAAATGGGCGGTAGGCGTG-3'
TCTCTGGCTAACTAGAGAACCCACTGCTTACTGGCTTATCGAAATTAATACGACTCACTATAGGGAGACC
CAAGCTGGCTAGCGTTTAAACTTAAGCTTGGTACCGAGCTCGGATCCACTAGTCCAGTGTGGTGGAATTC
TGCAGATATCCAGCACAGTGGCGGCCGCGCCACCATGAAGACGATCATCGCCCTGAGCTACATCTTCTGC
CTGGTATTCGCCGACTACAAGGACGATGATGACGCCAGCATCGATATGGCCAGCTTTTCCGCAGAGACCA
ACTCAACGGACTTGCTCAGTCAGCCTTGGAACGAGCCCCCTGTGATCCTGTCTATGGTGATACTCAGTCT
GACTTTTCTCCTGGGCCTGCCAGGCAATGGGCTCGTGTTGTGGGTGGCCGGCTTGAAAATGCAGAGGACA
GTGAACACAATTTGGTTCCTGCACCTTACACTCGCCGACCTCCTGTGCTGCCTGTCCCTGCCCTTCTCTT
TGGCGCACCTGGCTTTGCAGGGCCAATGGCCTTATGGGCGGTTCCTCTGCAAGCTGATACCCTCCATCAT
AGTGCTTAATATGTTTGCATCCGTCTTCTTGCTTACCGCAATAAGTCTGGATAGATGTCTCGTGGTGTTC
AAGCCTATTTGGTGTCAGAACCACAGAAATGTTGGGATGGCCTGCAGCATTTGCGGCTGCATCTGGGTCG
TCGCTTTTGTGATGTGCATACCTGTTTTTGTCTATAGAGAGATTTTCACCACGGACAATCATAATCGGTG
CGGGTACAAATTTGGGCTGTCAAGTTCTCTGGATTACCCCGATTTCTACGGCGACCCTCTGGAGAACCGC
AGCTTGGAAAACATCGTGCAGCCTCCCGGAGAGATGAACGACAGGCTTGATCCTTCCTCCTTCCAGACAA
ACGACCACCCTTGGACAGTGCCAACCGTTTTTCAGCCACAAACCTTTCAGCGACCATCCGCGGACAGTCT
CCCCAGAGGCAGTGCTAGGCTTACTTCCCAGAATCTGTACAGTA
