>Addgene plasmid #66231 | C3AR1-Tango | addgene partial sequence | sequence record 118070 | Tet-R 5'-GGCGAGTTTACGGGTTGTTA-3'
CTCTAATGCGCTGTTAATCACTTTACTTTTATCTAATCTTAGCTGGAAGTACAGGTTCTCACCGGTCGAT
GAAGTGTCCTTGGCCAGGGAGGAGCTGGCGGTGGTGCAGGACTCATCTTGGGGACCCAGGCTGGGTGGGG
TGCGTCCACCGGTATCGATTACGGTTGTAGAGTTCCGCTCGGAGATTACATTATTGCTTGGGCAGTGGGT
GCTGCGGGTGAGTTCTTCAGAGAAGGCGGCCTCCAGGATGCCCTGGATGCTCTGTCTTGCCTTTTTGCGA
AAATCTTTCCCCAGGAGGGCGTACAGGAAAGGATTAAAGCAAGAATTGGCGCTGGCAAGGGCGATGCACA
CGTGATCCCAAGACATAAGGGTCTTCCCGAGAGGGGTTTCGGGATCGGTCAGCAGGGACAGCACTCCAAA
GATGTGATAAGGAGTCCAGCACACCAAGAACACCGCCACGACGACCACTGCGACCCGAAAGGTCTTGCTT
TGGCTCTTAGCGAACCGCCCTCGCTGCATCCGGAACACAATAAAAGAATAGCAAGCAATCATGATAACAC
TTGGCAACAGAAAGCCTACAACCAGCCGTGTGATTGTGATAGCCACCAAGGGGGTAGGCACTTGATCGTC
GTCTGTGAACTGGCCAAGGTTGTAATAGTCTTGAAAACCCTGAGGCAGCTCACTCTCGTAAAAGGAGTTA
CTGCTTGCGGAAGGAAACAGCTTCAGATGAGTGCTCAGAAATGCATCGGAATTATCGAGGGGACTGGTCT
CGTGGTCCTCAATTGGGAACCCACTGGGAATTTTAGGGGAGACGACGTCTGCAGGCTTAAACACGTTACT
GTACAGATTCTGGGAAGTAAGCCTAGCACTGCCTCTGGGGAGACTGTCCGCGGATGGTCGCTGAAAGGTT
TGTGGCTGAAAAACGGTTGGCACTGTCCAAGGGTGGTCGTTTGTCTGGAAGGAGGAAGGATCAAGCCTGT
CGTTCATCTCTCCGGA
